Addgene plasmid #145038: pJT45_GalL_nCDA1-BE3
Purpose: Expresses nCDA1-BE3 in yeast cells
Depositing lab: Ralph Bock. Depositing organization: Max Planck Institute of Molecular Plant Physiology. Publication: Engineering of high-precision base editors for site-specific single nucleotide replacement. Tan J, Zhang F, Karcher D, Bock R. Nat Commun. 2019 Jan 25;10(1):439. doi: 10.1038/s41467-018-08034-8. PubMed 30683865.
Backbone
  Vector backbone: p415
  Backbone manufacturer: p415-GalL-Cas9-CYC1t (Plasmid #43804)
  Backbone size w/o insert (bp): 6670
  Total vector size (bp): 11750
  Vector type: Yeast Expression, CRISPR
  Selectable markers: LEU2
Growth in bacteria
  Bacterial resistance: Ampicillin, 100 μg/mL
  Growth temperature: 37°C
  Growth strain: DH5alpha
  Copy number: High Copy
Gene/Insert
  Gene/Insert name: nCDA1-BE3 (alt name: pmCDA1-XTEN-nCas9-UGI-NLS)
  Species: Bacillus phage PBS2, Petromyzon marinus, Streptococcus pyogenes
  Insert size (bp): 5073
  Mutation: spCas9(D10A)
  Promoter: GalL
  Cloning method: Gibson Cloning
  Sequencing primers: 5′ T3 promoter; 3′ T7 promoter
Terms and licenses: Academic/Nonprofit Terms; Industry Terms: Not Available to Industry
How to cite: pJT45_GalL_nCDA1-BE3 was a gift from Ralph Bock (Addgene plasmid # 145038 ; http://n2t.net/addgene:145038 ; RRID:Addgene_145038)
