[The description below was written by a language model from this plasmid's Addgene catalogue record and pLannotate feature annotations shown in this document.]
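Description:
pJT45_GalL_nCDA1-BE3 is a yeast expression plasmid for CRISPR base editing, built on the p415 centromeric shuttle backbone derived from p415-GalL-Cas9-CYC1t. In Saccharomyces cerevisiae it is maintained through a CEN6/ARS element, which gives stable low-copy inheritance, and is selected by the LEU2 auxotrophic marker expressed from its own promoter. In E. coli it replicates from a high-copy ColE1/pUC-type origin with ampicillin resistance (bla). The backbone also keeps pBluescript-style remnants: an f1 origin, lacZα and lac promoter/operator fragments, and T3 and T7 promoters flanking the expression cassette, which serve as sequencing primer sites.

The payload is nCDA1-BE3, a single fusion protein described as pmCDA1-XTEN-nCas9-UGI-NLS. It joins the sea lamprey (Petromyzon marinus) cytidine deaminase PmCDA1, via an XTEN linker, to Streptococcus pyogenes Cas9 carrying the D10A mutation, which turns the nuclease into a nickase. This is followed by the uracil-DNA glycosylase inhibitor UGI from Bacillus phage PBS2 and a nuclear localization signal. The XTEN linker and NLS are stated in the catalogue entry but are not annotated separately in the feature table. Expression is driven by the GalL promoter, annotated in the table as a GAL1 promoter; it is a galactose-inducible, Gal4-regulated element. Transcription ends at the CYC1 terminator.

When targeted by a guide RNA, the deaminase converts cytosine to uracil in the displaced strand. UGI blocks uracil excision, and the nick in the opposite strand favours a C-to-T outcome. No guide RNA cassette is annotated, so the guide presumably comes from a separate construct. The plasmid is used to express and evaluate this base editor in yeast. The sequenced record (11,715 nt) is slightly shorter than the stated total size of 11,750 bp.
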