Features (pLannotate 1.2.2; 25 found; start..end, strand, type, name):
      1..625     +  CDS            PmCDA1 (fragment): cytidine deaminase from the sea lamprey Petromyzon marinus (Rogozin et al., 2007)
    673..4776    +  CDS            Cas9: Cas9 (Csn1) endonuclease from the Streptococcus pyogenes Type II CRISPR/Cas system generates RNA-guided double strand breaks in DNA
   4789..5037    +  CDS            UGI: UNGI_BPPB2 - Experimental evidence at protein level: Swiss-Prot protein existence level 1. This protein binds specifically and reversibly to the host uracil-DNA glycosylase, preventing removal of uracil residues from PBS2 DNA by the host uracil-excision repair system. From Bacillus phage PBS2 (Bacteriophage PBS2).
   5086..5333    +  terminator     CYC1 terminator: S. cerevisiae CYC1; transcription terminator for CYC1
   5352..5370    -  promoter       T7 promoter: promoter for bacteriophage T7 RNA polymerase
   5378..5533    +  CDS            lacZα (fragment): LacZα fragment of β-galactosidase; lacZ fragment
   5537..5965    +  rep_origin     f1 ori (sequence partly withheld): f1 bacteriophage origin of replication; arrow indicates direction of (+) strand synthesis
   5993..6045    -  misc_feature   bom (fragment): basis of mobility region from pBR322
   6076..6153    +  CDS            YO192_YEAST (fragment): Experimental evidence at protein level: Swiss-Prot protein existence level 1. From Saccharomyces cerevisiae (strain ATCC 204508 / S288c) (Baker's yeast).
   6293..6700    +  promoter       LEU2 promoter: S. cerevisiae LEU2
   6701..7795    +  CDS            LEU2: 3-isopropylmalate dehydrogenase, required for leucine biosynthesis; S. cerevisiae LEU2; yeast auxotrophic marker
   8157..8273    -  CDS            NFS1 (fragment): NFS1_YEAST - Also known as SPL1 From Saccharomyces cerevisiae (strain ATCC 204508 / S288c) (Baker's yeast).
   8272..8322    -  misc_feature   bom (fragment): basis of mobility region from pBR322
   8424..8459    -  CDS            rop (fragment): Rop protein, which maintains plasmids at low copy number; rop
   8528..9031    -  misc_feature   CEN/ARS: S. cerevisiae CEN6 centromere fused to an autonomously replicating sequence
   9068..9172    +  promoter       AmpR promoter: bla
   9173..10033   +  CDS            AmpR: β-lactamase; bla; confers resistance to ampicillin, carbenicillin, and related antibiotics
  10204..10792   +  rep_origin     ori: high-copy-number ColE1/pMB1/pBR322/pUC origin of replication
  10975..11067   +  CDS            lacI (fragment): lac repressor; lacI; The lac repressor binds to the lac operator to inhibit transcription in E. coli. This inhibition can be relieved by adding lactose or isopropyl-β-D-thiogalactopyranoside (IPTG).
  11080..11101   +  protein_bind   CAP binding site: CAP binding activates transcription in the presence of cAMP. E. coli catabolite activator protein
  11116..11146   +  promoter       lac promoter: promoter for the E. coli lac operon
  11150..11172   +  protein_bind   lac operator (fragment): The lac repressor binds to the lac operator to inhibit transcription in E. coli. This inhibition can be relieved by adding lactose or isopropyl-β-D-thiogalactopyranoside (IPTG). lac repressor encoded by lacI
  11215..11233   +  promoter       T3 promoter: promoter for bacteriophage T3 RNA polymerase
  11252..11671   +  promoter       GAL1 promoter: S. cerevisiae GAL1; inducible promoter, regulated by Gal4
  11686..11709   +  misc_feature   MCS (fragment): pBluescript multiple cloning site
>Addgene plasmid #145038 | pJT45_GalL_nCDA1-BE3 | addgene full sequence | sequence record 311691 | Addgene NGS Result
ATGACCGACGCTGAGTACGTGAGAATCCATGAGAAGTTGGACATCTACACGTTTAAGAAACAGTTTTTCA
ACAACAAAAAATCCGTGTCGCATAGATGCTACGTTCTCTTTGAATTAAAACGACGGGGTGAACGTAGAGC
GTGTTTTTGGGGCTATGCTGTGAATAAACCACAGAGCGGGACAGAACGTGGCATTCACGCCGAAATCTTT
AGCATTAGAAAAGTCGAAGAATACCTGCGCGACAACCCCGGACAATTCACGATAAATTGGTACTCATCCT
GGAGTCCTTGTGCAGATTGCGCTGAAAAGATCTTAGAATGGTATAACCAGGAGCTGCGGGGGAACGGCCA
CACTTTGAAAATCTGGGCTTGCAAACTCTATTACGAGAAAAATGCGAGGAATCAAATTGGGCTGTGGAAC
CTCAGAGATAACGGGGTTGGGTTGAATGTAATGGTAAGTGAACACTACCAATGTTGCAGGAAAATATTCA
TCCAATCGTCGCACAATCAATTGAATGAGAATAGATGGCTTGAGAAGACTTTGAAGCGAGCTGAAAAACG
ACGGAGCGAGTTGTCCATTATGATTCAGGTAAAAATACTCCACACCACTAAGAGTCCTGCTGTTTCTGGT
TCTGAAACTCCAGGTACTTCTGAATCTGCTACTCCAGAATCTATGGACAAGAAGTACTCCATTGGGCTCG
CTATCGGCACAAACAGCGTCGGTTGGGCCGTCATTACGGACGAGTACAAGGTGCCGAGCAAAAAATTCAA
AGTTCTGGGCAATACCGATCGCCACAGCATAAAGAAGAACCTCATTGGCGCCCTCCTGTTCGACTCCGGG
GAGACGGCCGAAGCCACGCGGCTCAAAAGAACAGCACGGCGCAGATATACCCGCAGAAAGAATCGGATCT
GCTACCTGCAGGAGATCTTTAGTAATGAGATGGCTAAGGTGGATGACTCTTTCTTCCATAGGCTGGAGGA
GTCCTTTTTGGTGGAGGAGGATAAAAAGCACGAGCGCCACCCAATCTTTGGCAATATCGTGGACGAGGTG
GCGTACCATGAAAAGTACCCAACCATATATCATCTGAGGAAGAAGCTTGTAGACAGTACTGATAAGGCTG
ACTTGCGGTTGATCTATCTCGCGCTGGCGCATATGATCAAATTTCGGGGACACTTCCTCATCGAGGGGGA
CCTGAACCCAGACAACAGCGATGTCGACAAACTCTTTATCCAACTGGTTCAGACTTACAATCAGCTTTTC
GAAGAGAACCCGATCAACGCATCCGGAGTTGACGCCAAAGCAATCCTGAGCGCTAGGCTGTCCAAATCCC
GGCGGCTCGAAAACCTCATCGCACAGCTCCCTGGGGAGAAGAAGAACGGCCTGTTTGGTAATCTTATCGC
CCTGTCACTCGGGCTGACCCCCAACTTTAAATCTAACTTCGACCTGGCCGAAGATGCCAAGCTTCAACTG
AGCAAAGACACCTACGATGATGATCTCGACAATCTGCTGGCCCAGATCGGCGACCAGTACGCAGACCTTT
TTTTGGCGGCAAAGAACCTGTCAGACGCCATTCTGCTGAGTGATATTCTGCGAGTGAACACGGAGATCAC
CAAAGCTCCGCTGAGCGCTAGTATGATCAAGCGCTATGATGAGCACCACCAAGACTTGACTTTGCTGAAG
GCCCTTGTCAGACAGCAACTGCCTGAGAAGTACAAGGAAATTTTCTTCGATCAGTCTAAAAATGGCTACG
CCGGATACATTGACGGCGGAGCAAGCCAGGAGGAATTTTACAAATTTATTAAGCCCATCTTGGAAAAAAT
GGACGGCACCGAGGAGCTGCTGGTAAAGCTTAACAGAGAAGATCTGTTGCGCAAACAGCGCACTTTCGAC
AATGGAAGCATCCCCCACCAGATTCACCTGGGCGAACTGCACGCTATCCTCAGGCGGCAAGAGGATTTCT
ACCCCTTTTTGAAAGATAACAGGGAAAAGATTGAGAAAATCCTCACATTTCGGATACCCTACTATGTAGG
CCCCCTCGCCCGGGGAAATTCCAGATTCGCGTGGATGACTCGCAAATCAGAAGAGACCATCACTCCCTGG
AACTTCGAGGAAGTCGTGGATAAGGGGGCCTCTGCCCAGTCCTTCATCGAAAGGATGACTAACTTTGATA
AAAATCTGCCTAACGAAAAGGTGCTTCCTAAACACTCTCTGCTGTACGAGTACTTCACAGTTTATAACGA
GCTCACCAAGGTCAAATACGTCACAGAAGGGATGAGAAAGCCAGCATTCCTGTCTGGAGAGCAGAAGAAA
GCTATCGTGGACCTCCTCTTCAAGACGAACCGGAAAGTTACCGTGAAACAGCTCAAAGAAGACTATTTCA
AAAAGATTGAATGTTTCGACTCTGTTGAAATCAGCGGAGTGGAGGATCGCTTCAACGCATCCCTGGGAAC
GTATCACGATCTCCTGAAAATCATTAAAGACAAGGACTTCCTGGACAATGAGGAGAACGAGGACATTCTT
GAGGACATTGTCCTCACCCTTACGTTGTTTGAAGATAGGGAGATGATTGAAGAACGCTTGAAAACTTACG
CTCATCTCTTCGACGACAAAGTCATGAAACAGCTCAAGAGGCGCCGATATACAGGATGGGGGCGGCTGTC
AAGAAAACTGATCAATGGGATCCGAGACAAGCAGAGTGGAAAGACAATCCTGGATTTTCTTAAGTCCGAT
GGATTTGCCAACCGGAACTTCATGCAGTTGATCCATGATGACTCTCTCACCTTTAAGGAGGACATCCAGA
AAGCACAAGTTTCTGGCCAGGGGGACAGTCTTCACGAGCACATCGCTAATCTTGCAGGTAGCCCAGCTAT
CAAAAAGGGAATACTGCAGACCGTTAAGGTCGTGGATGAACTCGTCAAAGTAATGGGAAGGCATAAGCCC
GAGAATATCGTTATCGAGATGGCCCGAGAGAACCAAACTACCCAGAAGGGACAGAAGAACAGTAGGGAAA
GGATGAAGAGGATTGAAGAGGGTATAAAAGAACTGGGGTCCCAAATCCTTAAGGAACACCCAGTTGAAAA
CACCCAGCTTCAGAATGAGAAGCTCTACCTGTACTACCTGCAGAACGGCAGGGACATGTACGTGGATCAG
GAACTGGACATCAATCGGCTCTCCGACTACGACGTGGATCATATCGTGCCCCAGTCTTTTCTCAAAGATG
ATTCTATTGATAATAAAGTGTTGACAAGATCCGATAAAAATAGAGGGAAGAGTGATAACGTCCCCTCAGA
AGAAGTTGTCAAGAAAATGAAAAATTATTGGCGGCAGCTGCTGAACGCCAAACTGATCACACAACGGAAG
TTCGATAATCTGACTAAGGCTGAACGAGGTGGCCTGTCTGAGTTGGATAAAGCCGGCTTCATCAAAAGGC
AGCTTGTTGAGACACGCCAGATCACCAAGCACGTGGCCCAAATTCTCGATTCACGCATGAACACCAAGTA
CGATGAAAATGACAAACTGATTCGAGAGGTGAAAGTTATTACTCTGAAGTCTAAGCTGGTCTCAGATTTC
AGAAAGGACTTTCAGTTTTATAAGGTGAGAGAGATCAACAATTACCACCATGCGCATGATGCCTACCTGA
ATGCAGTGGTAGGCACTGCACTTATCAAAAAATATCCCAAGCTTGAATCTGAATTTGTTTACGGAGACTA
TAAAGTGTACGATGTTAGGAAAATGATCGCAAAGTCTGAGCAGGAAATAGGCAAGGCCACCGCTAAGTAC
TTCTTTTACAGCAATATTATGAATTTTTTCAAGACCGAGATTACACTGGCCAATGGAGAGATTCGGAAGC
GACCACTTATCGAAACAAACGGAGAAACAGGAGAAATCGTGTGGGACAAGGGTAGGGATTTCGCGACAGT
CCGGAAGGTCCTGTCCATGCCGCAGGTGAACATCGTTAAAAAGACCGAAGTACAGACCGGAGGCTTCTCC
AAGGAAAGTATCCTCCCGAAAAGGAACAGCGACAAGCTGATCGCACGCAAAAAAGATTGGGACCCCAAGA
AATACGGCGGATTCGATTCTCCTACAGTCGCTTACAGTGTACTGGTTGTGGCCAAAGTGGAGAAAGGGAA
GTCTAAAAAACTCAAAAGCGTCAAGGAACTGCTGGGCATCACAATCATGGAGCGATCAAGCTTCGAAAAA
AACCCCATCGACTTTCTCGAGGCGAAAGGATATAAAGAGGTCAAAAAAGACCTCATCATTAAGCTTCCCA
AGTACTCTCTCTTTGAGCTTGAAAACGGCCGGAAACGAATGCTCGCTAGTGCGGGCGAGCTGCAGAAAGG
TAACGAGCTGGCACTGCCCTCTAAATACGTTAATTTCTTGTATCTGGCCAGCCACTATGAAAAGCTCAAA
GGGTCTCCCGAAGATAATGAGCAGAAGCAGCTGTTCGTGGAACAACACAAACACTACCTTGATGAGATCA
TCGAGCAAATAAGCGAATTCTCCAAAAGAGTGATCCTCGCCGACGCTAACCTCGATAAGGTGCTTTCTGC
TTACAATAAGCACAGGGATAAGCCCATCAGGGAGCAGGCAGAAAACATTATCCACTTGTTTACTCTGACC
AACTTGGGCGCGCCTGCAGCCTTCAAGTACTTCGACACCACCATAGACAGAAAGCGGTACACCTCTACAA
AGGAGGTCCTGGACGCCACACTGATTCATCAGTCAATTACGGGGCTCTATGAAACAAGAATCGACCTCTC
TCAGCTCGGTGGAGACTCTGGTGGTTCAACTAATTTATCTGATATTATTGAAAAAGAAACAGGTAAACAA
TTAGTTATTCAAGAATCAATTTTAATGTTGCCAGAAGAAGTTGAAGAAGTTATTGGTAATAAACCAGAAT
CTGATATTTTAGTTCATACTGCTTATGATGAATCTACTGATGAAAATGTTATGTTATTGACTTCAGATGC
TCCAGAATATAAACCATGGGCTTTAGTTATTCAAGATTCTAATGGTGAAAATAAAATTAAAATGTTGTCT
GGTGGTTCACCCAAGAAGAAGAGGAAGGTGTGATCTCTTCTCGAGTCATGTAATTAGTTATGTCACGCTT
ACATTCACGCCCTCCCCCCACATCCGCTCTAACCGAAAAGGAAGGAGTTAGACAACCTGAAGTCTAGGTC
CCTATTTATTTTTTTATAGTTATGTTAGTATTAAGAACGTTATTTATATTTCAAATTTTTCTTTTTTTTC
TGTACAGACGCGTGTACGCATGTAACATTATACTGAAAACCTTGCTTGAGAAGGTTTTGGGACGCTCGAA
GGCTTTAATTTGCGGCCGGTACCCAATTCGCCCTATAGTGAGTCGTATTACGCGCGCTCACTGGCCGTCG
TTTTACAACGTCGTGACTGGGAAAACCCTGGCGTTACCCAACTTAATCGCCTTGCAGCACATCCCCCTTT
CGCCAGCTGGCGTAATAGCGAAGAGGCCCGCACCGATCGCCCTTCCCAACAGTTGCGCAGCCTGAATGGC
GAATGG
[124 nt withheld, positions 5537-5660]
C
[91 nt withheld, positions 5662-5752]
A
[49 nt withheld, positions 5754-5802]
CCTTTGACGTTGGAGTCCACGTTCTTT
[37 nt withheld, positions 5830-5866]
ACCCTATCTCGGTCTATTCTTTTGATTTATAAGGGATTTTGCCGATTTCGGCCTATTGGTTAAAAAATGA
GCTGATTTAACAAAAATTTAACGCGAATTTTAACAAAATATTAACGCTTACAATTTCCTGATGCGGTATT
TTCTCCTTACGCATCTGTGCGGTATTTCACACCGCATATCGACCGGTCGAGGAGAACTTCTAGTATATCT
ACATACCTAATATTATTGCCTTATTAAAAATGGAATCCCAACAATTACATCAAAATCCACATTCTCTTCA
AAATCAATTGTCCTGTACTTCCTTGTTCATGTGTGTTCAAAAACGTTATATTTATAGGATAATTATACTC
TATTTCTCAACAAGTAATTGGTTGTTTGGCCGAGCGGTCTAAGGCGCCTGATTCAAGAAATATCTTGACC
GCAGTTAACTGTGGGAATACTCAGGTATCGTAAGATGCAAGAGTTCGAATCTCTTAGCAACCATTATTTT
TTTCCTCAACATAACGAGAACACACAGGGGCGCTATCGCACAGAATCAAATTCGATGACTGGAAATTTTT
TGTTAATTTCAGAGGTCGCCTGACGCATATACCTTTTTCAACTGAAAAATTGGGAGAAAAAGGAAAGGTG
AGAGCGCCGGAACCGGCTTTTCATATAGAATAGAGAAGCGTTCATGACTAAATGCTTGCATCACAATACT
TGAAGTTGACAATATTATTTAAGGACCTATTGTTTTTTCCAATAGGTGGTTAGCAATCGTCTTACTTTCT
AACTTTTCTTACCTTTTACATTTCAGCAATATATATATATATATTTCAAGGATATACCATTCTAATGTCT
GCCCCTAAGAAGATCGTCGTTTTGCCAGGTGACCACGTTGGTCAAGAAATCACAGCCGAAGCCATTAAGG
TTCTTAAAGCTATTTCTGATGTTCGTTCCAATGTCAAGTTCGATTTCGAAAATCATTTAATTGGTGGTGC
TGCTATCGATGCTACAGGTGTTCCACTTCCAGATGAGGCGCTGGAAGCCTCCAAGAAGGCTGATGCCGTT
TTGTTAGGTGCTGTGGGTGGTCCTAAATGGGGTACCGGTAGTGTTAGACCTGAACAAGGTTTACTAAAAA
TCCGTAAAGAACTTCAATTGTACGCCAACTTAAGACCATGTAACTTTGCATCCGACTCTCTTTTAGACTT
ATCTCCAATCAAGCCACAATTTGCTAAAGGTACTGACTTCGTTGTTGTCAGAGAATTAGTGGGAGGTATT
TACTTTGGTAAGAGAAAGGAAGACGATGGTGATGGTGTCGCTTGGGATAGTGAACAATACACCGTTCCAG
AAGTGCAAAGAATCACAAGAATGGCCGCTTTCATGGCCCTACAACATGAGCCACCATTGCCTATTTGGTC
CTTGGATAAAGCTAATGTTTTGGCCTCTTCAAGATTATGGAGAAAAACTGTGGAGGAAACCATCAAGAAC
GAATTCCCTACATTGAAGGTTCAACATCAATTGATTGATTCTGCCGCCATGATCCTAGTTAAGAACCCAA
CCCACCTAAATGGTATTATAATCACCAGCAACATGTTTGGTGATATCATCTCCGATGAAGCCTCCGTTAT
CCCAGGTTCCTTGGGTTTGTTGCCATCTGCGTCCTTGGCCTCTTTGCCAGACAAGAACACCGCATTTGGT
TTGTACGAACCATGCCACGGTTCTGCTCCAGATTTGCCAAAGAATAAGGTCAACCCTATCGCCACTATCT
TGTCTGCTGCAATGATGTTGAAATTGTCATTGAACTTGCCTGAAGAAGGTAAGGCCATTGAAGATGCAGT
TAAAAAGGTTTTGGATGCAGGTATCAGAACTGGTGATTTAGGTGGTTCCAACAGTACCACCGAAGTCGGT
GATGCTGTCGCCGAAGAAGTTAAGAAAATCCTTGCTTAAAAAGATTCTCTTTTTTTATGATATTTGTACA
TAAACTTTATAAATGAAATTCATAATAGAAACGACACGAAATTACAAAATGGAATATGTTCATAGGGTAG
ACGAAACTATATACGCAATCTACATACATTTATCAAGAAGGAGAAAAAGGAGGATGTAAAGGAATACAGG
TAAGCAAATTGATACTAATGGCTCAACGTGATAAGGAAAAAGAATTGCACTTTAACATTAATATTGACAA
GGAGGAGGGCACCACACAAAAAGTTAGGTGTAACAGAAAATCATGAAACTATGATTCCTAATTTATATAT
TGGAGGATTTTCTCTAAAAAAAAAAAAATACAACAAATAAAAAACACTCAATGACCTGACCATTTGATGG
AGTTTAAGTCAATACCTTCTTGAACCATTTCCCATAATGGTGAAAGTTCCCTCAAGAATTTTACTCTGTC
AGAAACGGCCTTAACGACGTAGTCGATATGGTGCACTCTCAGTACAATCTGCTCTGATGCCGCATAGTTA
AGCCAGCCCCGACACCCGCCAACACCCGCTGACGCGCCCTGACGGGCTTGTCTGCTCCCGGCATCCGCTT
ACAGACAAGCTGTGACCGTCTCCGGGAGCTGCATGTGTCAGAGGTTTTCACCGTCATCACCGAAACGCGC
GAGACGAAAGGGCCTCGTGATACGCCTATTTTTATAGGTTAATGTCATGATAATAATGGTTTCTTAGGAC
GGATCGCTTGCCTGTAACTTACACGCGCCTCGTATCTTTTAATGATGGAATAATTTGGGAATTTACTCTG
TGTTTATTTATTTTTATGTTTTGTATTTGGATTTTAGAAAGTAAATAAAGAAGGTAGAAGAGTTACGGAA
TGAAGAAAAAAAAATAAACAAAGGTTTAAAAAATTTCAACAAAAAGCGTACTTTACATATATATTTATTA
GACAAGAAAAGCAGATTAAATAGATATACATTCGATTAACGATAAGTAAAATGTAAAATCACAGGATTTT
CGTGTGTGGTCTTCTACACAGACAAGATGAAACAATTCGGCATTAATACCTGAGAGCAGGAAGAGCAAGA
TAAAAGGTAGTATTTGTTGGCGATCCCCCTAGAGTCTTTTACATCTTCGGAAAACAAAAACTATTTTTTC
TTTAATTTCTTTTTTTACTTTCTATTTTTAATTTATATATTTATATTAAAAAATTTAAATTATAATTATT
TTTATAGCACGTGATGAAAAGGACCCAGGTGGCACTTTTCGGGGAAATGTGCGCGGAACCCCTATTTGTT
TATTTTTCTAAATACATTCAAATATGTATCCGCTCATGAGACAATAACCCTGATAAATGCTTCAATAATA
TTGAAAAAGGAAGAGTATGAGTATTCAACATTTCCGTGTCGCCCTTATTCCCTTTTTTGCGGCATTTTGC
CTTCCTGTTTTTGCTCACCCAGAAACGCTGGTGAAAGTAAAAGATGCTGAAGATCAGTTGGGTGCACGAG
TGGGTTACATCGAACTGGATCTCAACAGCGGTAAGATCCTTGAGAGTTTTCGCCCCGAAGAACGTTTTCC
AATGATGAGCACTTTTAAAGTTCTGCTATGTGGCGCGGTATTATCCCGTATTGACGCCGGGCAAGAGCAA
CTCGGTCGCCGCATACACTATTCTCAGAATGACTTGGTTGAGTACTCACCAGTCACAGAAAAGCATCTTA
CGGATGGCATGACAGTAAGAGAATTATGCAGTGCTGCCATAACCATGAGTGATAACACTGCGGCCAACTT
ACTTCTGACAACGATCGGAGGACCGAAGGAGCTAACCGCTTTTTTGCACAACATGGGGGATCATGTAACT
CGCCTTGATCGTTGGGAACCGGAGCTGAATGAAGCCATACCAAACGACGAGCGTGACACCACGATGCCTG
TAGCAATGGCAACAACGTTGCGCAAACTATTAACTGGCGAACTACTTACTCTAGCTTCCCGGCAACAATT
AATAGACTGGATGGAGGCGGATAAAGTTGCAGGACCACTTCTGCGCTCGGCCCTTCCGGCTGGCTGGTTT
ATTGCTGATAAATCTGGAGCCGGTGAGCGTGGGTCTCGCGGTATCATTGCAGCACTGGGGCCAGATGGTA
AGCCCTCCCGTATCGTAGTTATCTACACGACGGGGAGTCAGGCAACTATGGATGAACGAAATAGACAGAT
CGCTGAGATAGGTGCCTCACTGATTAAGCATTGGTAACTGTCAGACCAAGTTTACTCATATATACTTTAG
ATTGATTTAAAACTTCATTTTTAATTTAAAAGGATCTAGGTGAAGATCCTTTTTGATAATCTCATGACCA
AAATCCCTTAACGTGAGTTTTCGTTCCACTGAGCGTCAGACCCCGTAGAAAAGATCAAAGGATCTTCTTG
AGATCCTTTTTTTCTGCGCGTAATCTGCTGCTTGCAAACAAAAAAACCACCGCTACCAGCGGTGGTTTGT
TTGCCGGATCAAGAGCTACCAACTCTTTTTCCGAAGGTAACTGGCTTCAGCAGAGCGCAGATACCAAATA
CTGTTCTTCTAGTGTAGCCGTAGTTAGGCCACCACTTCAAGAACTCTGTAGCACCGCCTACATACCTCGC
TCTGCTAATCCTGTTACCAGTGGCTGCTGCCAGTGGCGATAAGTCGTGTCTTACCGGGTTGGACTCAAGA
CGATAGTTACCGGATAAGGCGCAGCGGTCGGGCTGAACGGGGGGTTCGTGCACACAGCCCAGCTTGGAGC
GAACGACCTACACCGAACTGAGATACCTACAGCGTGAGCTATGAGAAAGCGCCACGCTTCCCGAAGGGAG
AAAGGCGGACAGGTATCCGGTAAGCGGCAGGGTCGGAACAGGAGAGCGCACGAGGGAGCTTCCAGGGGGA
AACGCCTGGTATCTTTATAGTCCTGTCGGGTTTCGCCACCTCTGACTTGAGCGTCGATTTTTGTGATGCT
CGTCAGGGGGGCGGAGCCTATGGAAAAACGCCAGCAACGCGGCCTTTTTACGGTTCCTGGCCTTTTGCTG
GCCTTTTGCTCACATGTTCTTTCCTGCGTTATCCCCTGATTCTGTGGATAACCGTATTACCGCCTTTGAG
TGAGCTGATACCGCTCGCCGCAGCCGAACGACCGAGCGCAGCGAGTCAGTGAGCGAGGAAGCGGAAGAGC
GCCCAATACGCAAACCGCCTCTCCCCGCGCGTTGGCCGATTCATTAATGCAGCTGGCACGACAGGTTTCC
CGACTGGAAAGCGGGCAGTGAGCGCAACGCAATTAATGTGAGTTAGCTCACTCATTAGGCACCCCAGGCT
TTACACTTTATGCTTCCGGCTCGTATGTTGTGTGGAATTGTGAGCGGATAACAATTTCACACAGGAAACA
GCTATGACCATGATTACGCCAAGCGCGCAATTAACCCTCACTAAAGGGAACAAAAGCTGGAGCTCGTGAC
AGCCCTCCGAAGGAAGACTCTCCTCCGTGCGTCCTCGTCTTCACCGGTCGCGTTCCTGAAACGCAGATGT
GCCTCGCGCCGCACTGCTCCGAACAATAAAGATTCTACAATACTAGCTTTTATGGTTATGAAGAGGAAAA
ATTGGCAGTAACCTGGCCCCACAAACCTTCAAATGAACGAATCAAATTAACAACCATAGGATGATAATGC
GATTAGTTTTTTAGCCTTATTTCTGGGGTAATTAATCAGCGAAGCGATGATTTTTGATCTATTAACGGAT
ATATAAATGCAAAAACTGCATAACCACTTTAACTAATACTTTCAACATTTTCGGTTTGTATTACTTCTTA
TTCAAATGTAATAAAAGTATCAACAAAAAATTGTTAATATACCTCTATACTTTAACGTCAAGGAGAAAAA
ACCCCGGATTCTAGAACTAGTGGATCCCCCGGGAAAAAA
